Addgene plasmid #237350: HDM_RSV_Long_G_31AACTdel
Depositing lab: Jesse Bloom. Publication: RSV F evolution escapes some monoclonal antibodies but does not strongly erode neutralization by human polyclonal sera. Simonich CAL, McMahon TE, Ju X, Yu TC, Brunette N, Stevens-Ayers T, Boeckh MJ, King NP, Greninger AL, Bloom JD. J Virol. 2025 Jul 3:e0053125. doi: 10.1128/jvi.00531-25. PubMed 40607811.
Backbone
  Vector backbone: HDM
  Vector type: Mammalian Expression
Growth in bacteria
  Bacterial resistance: Ampicillin, 100 μg/mL
  Growth temperature: 37°C
  Growth strain: DH5alpha
  Copy number: High Copy
Gene/Insert
  Gene/Insert name: RSV Long G from Genbank Accesion AY911262.1
  Species: RSV
  Mutation: 31 amino acid cytoplasmic tail deletion
  Promoter: CMV
  Cloning method: Restriction Enzyme; 5′ cloning site Unknown (unknown if destroyed)
Terms and licenses: Academic/Nonprofit Terms; Industry Terms: Not Available to Industry
Depositor comments: Please visit https://doi.org/10.1101/2025.03.11.642476 for bioRxiv preprint.
How to cite: HDM_RSV_Long_G_31AACTdel was a gift from Jesse Bloom (Addgene plasmid # 237350 ; http://n2t.net/addgene:237350 ; RRID:Addgene_237350)
