[The description below was written by a language model from this plasmid's Addgene catalogue record and pLannotate feature annotations shown in this document.]
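Description:
HDM_RSV_Long_G_31AACTdel is a 5,370 nt mammalian expression plasmid built on the HDM backbone. It encodes the attachment glycoprotein G of human respiratory syncytial virus A, strain Long, with a 31-amino-acid deletion of the cytoplasmic tail. In bacteria it is maintained at high copy through a ColE1/pUC-type origin and selected with ampicillin via a complete β-lactamase gene and its own promoter. The annotation also detects a partial tetracycline-resistance coding sequence and a fragment of the SV40 origin. Both are incomplete and appear to be backbone remnants rather than functional elements.

The expression cassette places the human CMV immediate-early enhancer and promoter upstream of an internally truncated human β-globin intron, which is commonly included to improve mRNA processing and expression. The G open reading frame follows. It is annotated as a fragment of about 800 nt, consistent with the recorded tail truncation. Downstream are a short multiple-cloning-site remnant and the human β-globin polyadenylation signal. The small HBB "CDS" fragments flanking the insert are most likely β-globin exon sequences belonging to the intron and 3′ cassette, not separately expressed proteins. No epitope tag, reporter or mammalian selection marker is annotated, so the plasmid appears suited to transient transfection.

The record does not explicitly state the intended application. The associated publication concerns RSV F evolution and neutralization by monoclonal antibodies and human sera, which suggests the plasmid supplies G on the cell surface in neutralization-type assays. Cytoplasmic tail truncations of viral glycoproteins are often used to improve incorporation into pseudotyped particles, but the record does not confirm that this is the reason here.
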