Features (pLannotate 1.2.2; 13 found; start..end, strand, type, name):
      1..589     +  rep_origin     ori: high-copy-number ColE1/pMB1/pBR322/pUC origin of replication
    754..1055    -  CDS            TcR (fragment): tetracycline efflux protein; tet; confers resistance to tetracycline
   1078..1171    -  rep_origin     SV40 ori (fragment): SV40 origin of replication
   1253..1632    +  enhancer       CMV enhancer: human cytomegalovirus immediate early enhancer
   1633..1836    +  promoter       CMV promoter: human cytomegalovirus (CMV) immediate early promoter
   1950..2425    +  intron         β-globin intron: internally truncated intron from human β-globin
   2429..2479    +  CDS            HBB (fragment): HBB_COLGU - Experimental evidence at transcript level: Swiss-Prot protein existence level 2. Involved in oxygen transport from the lung to the various peripheral tissues. From Colobus guereza (Mantled guereza) (Eastern black-and-white colobus monkey).
   2502..3299    +  CDS            G (fragment): GLYC_HRSVL - Experimental evidence at protein level: Swiss-Prot protein existence level 1. [Isoform Secreted glycoprotein G]: Helps the virus escape antibody-dependent restriction of replication by acting as an antigen decoy and by modulating the activity of leukocytes bearing Fc-gamma receptors. From Human respiratory syncytial virus A (strain Long).
   3303..3331    +  misc_feature   MCS (fragment): pBluescript multiple cloning site
   3343..3417    +  CDS            HBB (fragment): HBB_PONPY - Experimental evidence at transcript level: Swiss-Prot protein existence level 2. Involved in oxygen transport from the lung to the various peripheral tissues. From Pongo pygmaeus (Bornean orangutan).
   3421..3815    +  polyA_signal   β-globin poly(A): human β-globin polyadenylation signal
   4235..4339    +  promoter       AmpR promoter: bla
   4340..5200    +  CDS            AmpR: β-lactamase; bla; confers resistance to ampicillin, carbenicillin, and related antibiotics
>Addgene plasmid #237350 | HDM_RSV_Long_G_31AACTdel | addgene full sequence | sequence record 469316 | Addgene NGS Result
TTGAGATCCTTTTTTTCTGCGCGTAATCTGCTGCTTGCAAACAAAAAAACCACCGCTACCAGCGGTGGTT
TGTTTGCCGGATCAAGAGCTACCAACTCTTTTTCCGAAGGTAACTGGCTTCAGCAGAGCGCAGATACCAA
ATACTGTTCTTCTAGTGTAGCCGTAGTTAGGCCACCACTTCAAGAACTCTGTAGCACCGCCTACATACCT
CGCTCTGCTAATCCTGTTACCAGTGGCTGCTGCCAGTGGCGATAAGTCGTGTCTTACCGGGTTGGACTCA
AGACGATAGTTACCGGATAAGGCGCAGCGGTCGGGCTGAACGGGGGGTTCGTGCACACAGCCCAGCTTGG
AGCGAACGACCTACACCGAACTGAGATACCTACAGCGTGAGCTATGAGAAAGCGCCACGCTTCCCGAAGG
GAGAAAGGCGGACAGGTATCCGGTAAGCGGCAGGGTCGGAACAGGAGAGCGCACGAGGGAGCTTCCAGGG
GGAAACGCCTGGTATCTTTATAGTCCTGTCGGGTTTCGCCACCTCTGACTTGAGCGTCGATTTTTGTGAT
GCTCGTCAGGGGGGCGGAGCCTATGGAAAAACGCCAGCAACGGAGATGCGCCGCGTGCGGCTGCTGGAGA
TGGCGGACGCGATGGATATGTTCTGCCAAGGGTTGGTTTGCGCATTCACAGTTCTCCGCAAGAATTGATT
GGCTCCAATTCTTGGAGTGGTGAATCCGTTAGCGAGGTGCCGCCGGCTTCCATTCAGGTCGAGGTGGCCC
GGCTCCATGCACCGCGACGCAACGCGGGGAGGCAGACAAGGTATAGGGCGGCGCCTACAATCCATGCCAA
CCCGTTCCATGTGCTCGCCGAGGCGGCATAAATCGCCGTGACGATCAGCGGTCCAATGATCGAAGTTAGG
CTGGTAAGAGCCGCGAGCGATCCTTGAAGCTGTCCCTGATGGTCGTCATCTACCTGCCTGGACAGCATGG
CCTGCAACGCGGGCATCCCGATGCCGCCGGAAGCGAGAAGAATCATAATGGGGAAGGCCATCCAGCCTCG
CGTCGGGGAGCTTTTTGCAAAAGCCTAGGCCTCCAAAAAAGCCTCCTCACTACTTCTGGAATAGCTCAGA
GGCCGAGGCGGCCTCGGCCTCTGCATAAATAAAAAAAATTAGTCAGCCATGAGCTTGGCCCATTGCATAC
GTTGTATCCATATCATAATATGTACATTTATATTGGCTCATGTCCAACATTACCGCCATGTTGACATTGA
TTATTGACTAGTTATTAATAGTAATCAATTACGGGGTCATTAGTTCATAGCCCATATATGGAGTTCCGCG
TTACATAACTTACGGTAAATGGCCCGCCTGGCTGACCGCCCAACGACCCCCGCCCATTGACGTCAATAAT
GACGTATGTTCCCATAGTAACGCCAATAGGGACTTTCCATTGACGTCAATGGGTGGAGTATTTACGGTAA
ACTGCCCACTTGGCAGTACATCAAGTGTATCATATGCCAAGTACGCCCCCTATTGACGTCAATGACGGTA
AATGGCCCGCCTGGCATTATGCCCAGTACATGACCTTATGGGACTTTCCTACTTGGCAGTACATCTACGT
ATTAGTCATCGCTATTACCATGGTGATGCGGTTTTGGCAGTACATCAATGGGCGTGGATAGCGGTTTGAC
TCACGGGGATTTCCAAGTCTCCACCCCATTGACGTCAATGGGAGTTTGTTTTGGCACCAAAATCAACGGG
ACTTTCCAAAATGTCGTAACAACTCCGCCCCATTGACGCAAATGGGCGGTAGGCGTGTACGGTGGGAGGT
CTATATAAGCAGAGCTCGTTTAGTGAACCGTCAGATCGCCTGGAGACGCCATCCACGCTGTTTTGACCTC
CATAGAAGACACCGGGACCGATCCAGCCTCCCCTCGAAGCTGATCCTGAGAACTTCAGGGTGAGTCTATG
GGACCCTTGATGTTTTCTTTCCCCTTCTTTTCTATGGTTAAGTTCATGTCATAGGAAGGGGAGAAGTAAC
AGGGTACACATATTGACCAAATCAGGGTAATTTTGCATTTGTAATTTTAAAAAATGCTTTCTTCTTTTAA
TATACTTTTTTGTTTATCTTATTTCTAATACTTTCCCTAATCTCTTTCTTTCAGGGCAATAATGATACAA
TGTATCATGCCTCTTTGCACCATTCTAAAGAATAACAGTGATAATTTCTGGGTTAAGGCAATAGCAATAT
TTCTGCATATAAATATTTCTGCATATAAATTGTAACTGATGTAAGAGGTTTCATATTGCTAATAGCAGCT
ACAATCCAGCTACCATTCTGCTTTTATTTTATGGTTGGGATAAGGCTGGATTATTCTGAGTCCAAGCTAG
GCCCTTTTGCTAATCATGTTCATACCTCTTATCTTCCTCCCACAGCTCCTGGGCAACGTGCTGGTCTGTG
TGCTGGCCCATCACTTTGGCAAAGAATTCCGCGGGCGGCCGCGCCACCATGCTGAACCTGAAGTCTATCG
CCCAGATCACCCTGAGCATCCTGGCCATGATCATCAGCACCAGCCTGATCATCACCGCCATCATCTTTAT
CGCCAGCGCCAACCACAAAGTGACCCTGACCACAGCCATCATCCAGGACGCCACCAGCCAGATCAAGAAC
ACCACCCCCACCTACCTGACCCAGGACCCCCAGCTGGGCATCAGCTTCAGCAACCTGAGCGAGATCACCT
CCCAGACCACCACCATCCTGGCCTCCACCACCCCTGGCGTGAAGTCCAACCTGCAGCCCACCACCGTGAA
AACAAAGAATACCACCACCACCCAGACCCAGCCCAGCAAGCCTACCACCAAGCAGCGGCAGAACAAGCCC
CCCAACAAGCCCAACAACGACTTCCACTTCGAGGTGTTCAACTTCGTGCCCTGCAGCATCTGCAGCAACA
ACCCTACCTGCTGGGCCATCTGCAAGCGGATCCCCAACAAGAAGCCCGGCAAGAAAACCACCACAAAGCC
CACCAAGAAGCCTACCTTCAAGACCACAAAGAAGGACCTGAAGCCTCAGACCACCAAGCCCAAAGAGGTG
CCCACCACCAAACCCACCGAGGAACCCACCATCAACACCACCAAGACCAACATCACCACCACACTGCTGA
CCAACAATACCACCGGCAACCCCAAGCTGACCTCCCAGATGGAAACCTTCCACAGCACCAGCAGCGAGGG
CAACCTGTCCCCCAGCCAGGTGTCCACCACCTCCGAGCACCCTAGCCAGCCTAGCAGCCCCCCTAACACC
ACCCGGCAGTGAAAGCTTATCGATACCGTCGACCTCGAGGGCCCAGATCTAATTCACCCCACCAGTGCAG
GCTGCCTATCAGAAAGTGGTGGCTGGTGTGGCTAATGCCCTGGCCCACAAGTATCACTAAGCTCGCTTTC
TTGCTGTCCAATTTCTATTAAAGGTTCCTTTGTTCCCTAAGTCCAACTACTAAACTGGGGGATATTATGA
AGGGCCTTGAGCATCTGGATTCTGCCTAATAAAAAACATTTATTTTCATTGCAATGATGTATTTAAATTA
TTTCTGAATATTTTACTAAAAAGGGAATGTGGGAGGTCAGTGCATTTAAAACATAAAGAAATGAAGAGCT
AGTTCAAACCTTGGGAAAATACACTATATCTTAAACTCCATGAAAGAAGGTGAGGCTGCAAACAGCTAAT
GCACATTGGCAACAGCCCCTGATGCCTATGCCTTATTCATCCCTCAGAAAAGGATTCAAGTAGAGGCTTG
ATTTGGAGGTTAAAGTTTTGCTATGCTGTATTTTACATTACTTATTGTTTTAGCTGTCCTCATGAATGTC
TTTTCACTACCCATTTGCTTATCCTGCATCTCTCAGCCTTGACTCCACTCAGTTCTCTTGCTTAGAGATA
CCACCTTTCCCCTGAAGTGTTCCTTCCATGTTTTACGGCGAGATGGTTTCTCCTCGCCTGGCCACTCAGC
CTTAGTTGTCTCTGTTGTCTTATAGAGGTCTACTTGAAGAAGGAAAAACAGGGGGCATGGTTTGACTGTC
CTGTGAGCCCTTCTTCCCTGCCTCCCCCACTCACAGTGACCCGGAATCCCTCGACATGGCAGTCTAGATC
ATTCTTGAAGACGAAAGGGCCTCGTGATACGCCTATTTTTATAGGTTAATGTCATGATAATAATGGTTTC
TTAGACGTCAGGTGGCACTTTTCGGGGAAATGTGCGCGGAACCCCTATTTGTTTATTTTTCTAAATACAT
TCAAATATGTATCCGCTCATGAGACAATAACCCTGATAAATGCTTCAATAATATTGAAAAAGGAAGAGTA
TGAGTATTCAACATTTCCGTGTCGCCCTTATTCCCTTTTTTGCGGCATTTTGCCTTCCTGTTTTTGCTCA
CCCAGAAACGCTGGTGAAAGTAAAAGATGCTGAAGATCAGTTGGGTGCACGAGTGGGTTACATCGAACTG
GATCTCAACAGCGGTAAGATCCTTGAGAGTTTTCGCCCCGAAGAACGTTTTCCAATGATGAGCACTTTTA
AAGTTCTGCTATGTGGCGCGGTATTATCCCGTATTGACGCCGGGCAAGAGCAACTCGGTCGCCGCATACA
CTATTCTCAGAATGACTTGGTTGAGTACTCACCAGTCACAGAAAAGCATCTTACGGATGGCATGACAGTA
AGAGAATTATGCAGTGCTGCCATAACCATGAGTGATAACACTGCGGCCAACTTACTTCTGACAACGATCG
GAGGACCGAAGGAGCTAACCGCTTTTTTGCACAACATGGGGGATCATGTAACTCGCCTTGATCGTTGGGA
ACCGGAGCTGAATGAAGCCATACCAAACGACGAGCGTGACACCACGATGCCTGTAGCAATGGCAACAACG
TTGCGCAAACTATTAACTGGCGAACTACTTACTCTAGCTTCCCGGCAACAATTAATAGACTGGATGGAGG
CGGATAAAGTTGCAGGACCACTTCTGCGCTCGGCCCTTCCGGCTGGCTGGTTTATTGCTGATAAATCTGG
AGCCGGTGAGCGTGGGTCTCGCGGTATCATTGCAGCACTGGGGCCAGATGGTAAGCCCTCCCGTATCGTA
GTTATCTACACGACGGGGAGTCAGGCAACTATGGATGAACGAAATAGACAGATCGCTGAGATAGGTGCCT
CACTGATTAAGCATTGGTAACTGTCAGACCAAGTTTACTCATATATACTTTAGATTGATTTAAAACTTCA
TTTTTAATTTAAAAGGATCTAGGTGAAGATCCTTTTTGATAATCTCATGACCAAAATCCCTTAACGTGAG
TTTTCGTTCCACTGAGCGTCAGACCCCGTAGAAAAGATCAAAGGATCTTC
